>Addgene plasmid #218254 | pAAV-synmiR-8-mRuby-Pro-EGFP-4×8 | addgene full sequence | sequence record 494306 | Addgene NGS Result
AGAGCAACTCGGTCGCCGCATACACTATTCTCAGAATGACTTGGTTGAGTACTCACCAGTCACAGAAAAG
CATCTTACGGATGGCATGACAGTAAGAGAATTATGCAGTGCTGCCATAACCATGAGTGATAACACTGCGG
CCAACTTACTTCTGACAACGATCGGAGGACCGAAGGAGCTAACCGCTTTTTTGCACAACATGGGGGATCA
TGTAACTCGCCTTGATCGTTGGGAACCGGAGCTGAATGAAGCCATACCAAACGACGAGCGTGACACCACG
ATGCCTGTAGCAATGGCAACAACGTTGCGCAAACTATTAACTGGCGAACTACTTACTCTAGCTTCCCGGC
AACAATTAATAGACTGGATGGAGGCGGATAAAGTTGCAGGACCACTTCTGCGCTCGGCCCTTCCGGCTGG
CTGGTTTATTGCTGATAAATCTGGAGCCGGTGAGCGTGGGTCTCGCGGTATCATTGCAGCACTGGGGCCA
GATGGTAAGCCCTCCCGTATCGTAGTTATCTACACGACGGGGAGTCAGGCAACTATGGATGAACGAAATA
GACAGATCGCTGAGATAGGTGCCTCACTGATTAAGCATTGGTAACTGTCAGACCAAGTTTACTCATATAT
ACTTTAGATTGATTTAAAACTTCATTTTTAATTTAAAAGGATCTAGGTGAAGATCCTTTTTGATAATCTC
ATGACCAAAATCCCTTAACGTGAGTTTTCGTTCCACTGAGCGTCAGACCCCGTAGAAAAGATCAAAGGAT
CTTCTTGAGATCCTTTTTTTCTGCGCGTAATCTGCTGCTTGCAAACAAAAAAACCACCGCTACCAGCGGT
GGTTTGTTTGCCGGATCAAGAGCTACCAACTCTTTTTCCGAAGGTAACTGGCTTCAGCAGAGCGCAGATA
CCAAATACTGTTCTTCTAGTGTAGCCGTAGTTAGGCCACCACTTCAAGAACTCTGTAGCACCGCCTACAT
ACCTCGCTCTGCTAATCCTGTTACCAGTGGCTGCTGCCAGTGGCGATAAGTCGTGTCTTACCGGGTTGGA
CTCAAGACGATAGTTACCGGATAAGGCGCAGCGGTCGGGCTGAACGGGGGGTTCGTGCACACAGCCCAGC
TTGGAGCGAACGACCTACACCGAACTGAGATACCTACAGCGTGAGCTATGAGAAAGCGCCACGCTTCCCG
AAGGGAGAAAGGCGGACAGGTATCCGGTAAGCGGCAGGGTCGGAACAGGAGAGCGCACGAGGGAGCTTCC
AGGGGGAAACGCCTGGTATCTTTATAGTCCTGTCGGGTTTCGCCACCTCTGACTTGAGCGTCGATTTTTG
TGATGCTCGTCAGGGGGGCGGAGCCTATGGAAAAACGCCAGCAACGCGGCCTTTTTACGGTTCCTGGCCT
TTTGCTGGCCTTTTGCTCACATGTCCTGCAGGCAGCTGCGCGCTCGCTCGCTCACTGAGGCCGCCCGGGC
GTCGGGCGACCTTTGGTCGCCCGGCCTCAGTGAGCGAGCGAGCGCGCAGAGAGGGAGTGGCCAACTCCAT
CACTAGGGGTTCCTGCGGCCGCACGCGTCACACAAAAAACCAACACACAGATCTAATGAAAATAAAGATC
TTTTATTATTTCTTCCACAAGCCTGCAGGAAAAAGAAAGAGGATGAATGGTCAGGAAAAGTGATTTAATT
TATACCATTTTAATTCAGCTTTGTAAAAATGTATCAAAGAGATAGCAAGGTATTCAGTTTTAGTAAACAA
GATAATTGCTCGAATTCTAGCCCCTTGAAGTCCGAGGCAGTAGGCATCGTTGAGATTTAAAGATCGAATA
CATCTGTGGCTTCACTATTCGATCTTTAAATCTCAACGGCGCTCACTGTCAACAGCAATATACCTTCTCG
AGCCTTCTGTTGGGTTAAGAAGTCGAAGTAATCCCAGCAAGTGTTTCCAAGATGTGCAGGCAACGATTCT
GTAAAGTACTGAAGCCTCATTCAAACTTACCTGCTACTTATATAGCTCGTCCATGCCACCACCAAGGTTG
CTGTATTTGGCAACTGCCACTTCTCTTTGCACTACGTAGGTTTCATTGTCACTCTCCTCGATCCTTTCCA
GGCGGTGATCAACGGCATGGACACCGGGCATCTTGATGTTCCCGACGGTCTTTTTTGACCTGTAAGTTGT
CACGAAGTTGCAGTGCAGATGGCCACCACCATCAACTTTCAGTGCGATGTCAGTGTATCCTCTCAGACCA
CCATCTGCTGGATACATCATCTCTGTATTAGGCTCCCAACCCTTGGTCTTCTTCTGCATCACGGGACCAT
TGGAGGGAAAGTTTACCCCTCTGACCTTGACGTTGTAGACGAGCTCGCCATCCTCAAGGCTGGTGTCCTG
CGTGACGGTGACGACTCCACCATCTTCGTATCTCGTAACTCTTTCCCAAGTAAAACCCTCAGGAAAGGAC
TGTTTAAAGAAATCAGGGATGTCGGCCGGGTACTTGATAAAGGTACGGCTGCCATACATGAACGACGTGG
CAAGAATGTCAAAGGCAAATGGCAGGGGTCCTCCCTCGATGACTTTGATCCTCATGGTTTGCACTCCCTC
GTACGGTCTGCCTTCTCCTTCACCTGTGCATTTGAATTGGTGGCCGTTGACCGAACCTTCCATGACCACC
TTCATACGCATATTTTCCTTGATCAGCTCTTCGCCCTTAGACACCATGGTGGCGTCGACTCACGACACCT
GTGTTCTGGCGGCAAACCCGTTGCGAAAAAGAACGTTCACGGCGACTACTGCACTTATATACGGTTCTCC
CCCACCCTCGGGAAAAAGGCGGAGCCAGTACACGACATCACTTTCCCAGTTTACCCCGCGCCACCTTCTC
TAGGCACCGGTTCAATTGCCGACCCCTCCCCCCAACTTCTCGGGGACTGTGGGCGATGTGCGCTCTGCCC
ACTGACGGGCACCGGAGCCCTATGACTTGCATAGCTGCGTATGGCGTTACATAACTTACGGTAAATGGCC
CGCCTGGCTGACCGCCCAACGACCCCCGCCCATTGACGTCAATAATGACGTATGTTCCCATAGTAACGCC
AATAGGGACTTTCCATTGACGTCAATGGGTGGAGTATTTACGGTAAACTGCCCACTTGGCAGTACATCAA
GTGTATCATATGCCAAGTACGCCCCCTATTGACGTCAATGACGGTAAATGGCCCGCCTGGCATTATGCCC
AGTACATGACCTTATGGGACTTTCCTACTTGGCAGTACATCTACGTATTAGTCATCGCTATTACCATGAA
TTGAGGGCGTCACCGCTAAGGCTCCGCCCCAGCCTGGGCTCCACAACCAATGAAGGGTAATCTCGACAAA
GAGCAAGGGGTGGGGCGCGGGCGCGCAGGTGCAGCAGCACACAGGCTGGTCGGGAGGGCGGGGCGCGACG
TCTGCCGTGCGGGGTCCCGGCATCGGTTGCGCGCGCGCTCCCTCCTCTCGGAGAGAGGGCTGTGGTAAAA
CCCGTCCGGAAACCACTTAAGCTTCGCCACCATGGTGAGCAAGGGCGAGGAGCTGTTCACCGGGGTGGTG
CCCATCCTGGTCGAGCTGGACGGCGACGTAAACGGCCACAAGTTCAGCGTGTCCGGCGAGGGCGAGGGCG
ATGCCACCTACGGCAAGCTGACCCTGAAGTTCATCTGCACCACCGGCAAGCTGCCCGTGCCCTGGCCCAC
CCTCGTGACCACCCTGACCTACGGCGTGCAGTGCTTCAGCCGCTACCCCGACCACATGAAGCAGCACGAC
TTCTTCAAGTCCGCCATGCCCGAAGGCTACGTCCAGGAGCGCACCATCTTCTTCAAGGACGACGGCAACT
ACAAGACCCGCGCCGAGGTGAAGTTCGAGGGCGACACCCTGGTGAACCGCATCGAGCTGAAGGGCATCGA
CTTCAAGGAGGACGGCAACATCCTGGGGCACAAGCTGGAGTACAACTACAACAGCCACAACGTCTATATC
ATGGCCGACAAGCAGAAGAACGGCATCAAGGTGAACTTCAAGATCCGCCACAACATCGAGGACGGCAGCG
TGCAGCTCGCCGACCACTACCAGCAGAACACCCCCATCGGCGACGGCCCCGTGCTGCTGCCCGACAACCA
CTACCTGAGCACCCAGTCCGCCCTGAGCAAAGACCCCAACGAGAAGCGCGATCACATGGTCCTGCTGGAG
TTCGTGACCGCCGCCGGGATCACTCTCGGCATGGACGAGCTGTACAAGTAGTTCTTTGAGTAACGTCAAA
TTAGATCGAATACAACAATTGTAACGTCAAATTAGATCGAATAATCACTTGGTAACGTCAAATTAGATCG
AATACAACTGGAGTAACGTCAAATTAGATCGAATAACTAGTGAACGGGCCCATCGATGCTAGCAACTTGT
TTATTGCAGCTTATAATGGTTACAAATAAAGCAATAGCATCACAAATTTCACAAATAAAGCATTTTTTTC
ACTGCATTCTAGTTGTGGTTTGTCCAAACTCATCAATGTATCTTATCATGTCTGCGGACCGAGCGGCCGC
AGGAACCCCTAGTGATGGAGTTGGCCACTCCCTCTCTGCGCGCTCGCTCGCTCACTGAGGCCGGGCGACC
AAAGGTCGCCCGACGCCCGGGCTTTGCCCGGGCGGCCTCAGTGAGCGAGCGAGCGCGCAGCTGCCTGCAG
GGGCGCCTGATGCGGTATTTTCTCCTTACGCATCTGTGCGGTATTTCACACCGCATA
[95 nt withheld, positions 4748-4842]
T
[46 nt withheld, positions 4844-4889]
C
[141 nt withheld, positions 4891-5031]
CCTTTGACGTTGGAGTCCACGTTCTTT
[37 nt withheld, positions 5059-5095]
ACTCTATCTCGGGCTATTCTTTTGATTTATAAGGGATTTTGCCGATTTCGGTCTATTGGTTAAAAAATGA
GCTGATTTAACAAAAATTTAACGCGAATTTTAACAAAATATTAACGTTTACAATTTTATGGTGCACTCTC
AGTACAATCTGCTCTGATGCCGCATAGTTAAGCCAGCCCCGACACCCGCCAACACCCGCTGACGCGCCCT
GACGGGCTTGTCTGCTCCCGGCATCCGCTTACAGACAAGCTGTGACCGTCTCCGGGAGCTGCATGTGTCA
GAGGTTTTCACCGTCATCACCGAAACGCGCGAGACGAAAGGGCCTCGTGATACGCCTATTTTTATAGGTT
AATGTCATGATAATAATGGTTTCTTAGACGTCAGGTGGCACTTTTCGGGGAAATGTGCGCGGAACCCCTA
TTTGTTTATTTTTCTAAATACATTCAAATATGTATCCGCTCATGAGACAATAACCCTGATAAATGCTTCA
ATAATATTGAAAAAGGAAGAGTATGAGTATTCAACATTTCCGTGTCGCCCTTATTCCCTTTTTTGCGGCA
TTTTGCCTTCCTGTTTTTGCTCACCCAGAAACGCTGGTGAAAGTAAAAGATGCTGAAGATCAGTTGGGTG
CACGAGTGGGTTACATCGAACTGGATCTCAACAGCGGTAAGATCCTTGAGAGTTTTCGCCCCGAAGAACG
TTTTCCAATGATGAGCACTTTTAAAGTTCTGCTATGTGGCGCGGTATTATCCCTTATTGACGCCGGGCA
Features (pLannotate 1.2.2; 18 found; start..end, strand, type, name):
    775..1363    +  rep_origin     ori: high-copy-number ColE1/pMB1/pBR322/pUC origin of replication
   1436..1463    +  repeat_region  AAV2 ITR (fragment): inverted terminal repeat of adeno-associated virus serotype 2 inverted
   1492..1519    +  repeat_region  AAV2 ITR (fragment): inverted terminal repeat of adeno-associated virus serotype 2 inverted
   1569..1617    -  polyA_signal   poly(A) signal: synthetic polyadenylation signal
   1667..1793    -  ncRNA          3' miR-30a: sequence downstream of the 71-nt precursor of the human miR-30a microRNA (Zeng et al., 2002) miRNA
   1997..2707    -  CDS            mRuby3: mRuby3 is a basic (constitutively fluorescent) red fluorescent protein published in 2016, derived from Entacmaea quadricolor. It has low acid sensitivity.
   2729..2940    -  promoter       EF-1α core promoter: core promoter for human elongation factor EF-1α
   2985..3288    +  enhancer       CMV enhancer: human cytomegalovirus immediate early enhancer
   3289..3464    +  promoter       Mecp2 promoter (fragment): promoter for selective expression in neurons (Adachi et al., 2005; Gray et al., 2011)
   3532..4248    +  CDS            EGFP: EGFP is a basic (constitutively fluorescent) green fluorescent protein published in 1996, derived from Aequorea victoria. It is reported to be a rapidly-maturing weak dimer with moderate acid sensitivity.
   4404..4525    +  polyA_signal   SV40 poly(A) signal: SV40 polyadenylation signal
   4551..4691    +  repeat_region  AAV2 ITR: inverted terminal repeat of adeno-associated virus serotype 2 inverted
   4696..4747    -  misc_feature   bom (fragment): basis of mobility region from pBR322
   4766..5221    +  rep_origin     f1 ori (sequence partly withheld): f1 bacteriophage origin of replication; arrow indicates direction of (+) strand synthesis
   5222..5271    -  misc_feature   bom (fragment): basis of mobility region from pBR322
   5373..5408    -  CDS            rop (fragment): Rop protein, which maintains plasmids at low copy number; rop
   5503..5607    +  promoter       AmpR promoter: bla
   5608..604     +  CDS            AmpR (across the origin): β-lactamase; bla; confers resistance to ampicillin, carbenicillin, and related antibiotics
