[The description below was written by a language model from this plasmid's Addgene catalogue record and pLannotate feature annotations shown in this document.]
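Description:
pAAV-synmiR-8-mRuby-Pro-EGFP-4×8 is a 5,864 bp AAV transfer plasmid for mammalian expression, built on a pAAV backbone and carrying a synthetic-biology circuit between AAV2 inverted terminal repeats. It is maintained in bacteria through a high-copy ColE1/pUC-type origin with ampicillin selection (β-lactamase under its own promoter), and it also contains an f1 phage origin. The right-hand ITR is annotated in full. On the left side only two short ITR fragments were detected, which may reflect the difficulty of annotating or sequencing these repeats. The recombination-reducing propagation strain listed fits a plasmid with repeat-rich ITRs.

The payload consists of two divergently oriented transcription units. On the reverse strand, an EF-1α core promoter drives mRuby3, followed by a region containing miR-30a-derived flanking sequence and a synthetic polyadenylation signal. According to the insert name this unit carries the synthetic microRNA synmiR-8, presumably embedded in a miR-30a-type scaffold, so red fluorescence reports expression of the microRNA-producing transcript. On the forward strand, a CMV enhancer fused to a Mecp2 promoter fragment (the "CMVe_MeP" element) drives EGFP, which terminates in an SV40 poly(A) signal. The insert name indicates that the EGFP 3′ region holds microRNA response elements for synmiR-8 ("MRE8_4×8"), although these sites are not annotated in the feature table.

Because the microRNA and its EGFP target are encoded on the same DNA, both rise with gene copy number. The resulting incoherent feed-forward repression is intended to buffer EGFP output against variation in dosage. The stated purpose is EGFP expression in mammalian cells under this microRNA-based dosage compensation circuit, deliverable by transfection or packaged AAV.
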