Addgene plasmid #218254: pAAV-synmiR-8-mRuby-Pro-EGFP-4×8
Purpose: Expresses EGFP in mammalian cells regulated by a synthetic microRNA-based dosage compensation circuit
Depositing lab: Michael Elowitz. Depositing organization: California Institute of Technology.
Backbone
  Vector backbone: pAAV
  Backbone size w/o insert (bp): 3041
  Total vector size (bp): 5864
  Vector type: Mammalian Expression, AAV, Synthetic Biology
Growth in bacteria
  Bacterial resistance: Ampicillin, 100 μg/mL
  Growth temperature: 37°C
  Growth strain: NEB Stable
  Copy number: High Copy
Gene/Insert
  Gene/Insert name: synPolyA-synmiR8-mRuby-EF1a-CMVe_MeP-EGFP-MRE8_4×8
  Species: H. sapiens (human)
  Cloning method: Restriction Enzyme; 5′ cloning site MluI (not destroyed); 3′ cloning site PspOMI (not destroyed)
  Sequencing primers: 5′ pBR322ori-F; 3′ SV40pA-R
Terms and licenses: Academic/Nonprofit Terms; Industry Terms: Not Available to Industry
How to cite: pAAV-synmiR-8-mRuby-Pro-EGFP-4×8 was a gift from Michael Elowitz (Addgene plasmid # 218254 ; http://n2t.net/addgene:218254 ; RRID:Addgene_218254)
